>Addgene plasmid #232483 | pJC.15A.sgRNA.TA | addgene full sequence | sequence record 466415 | Addgene NGS Result
CGCAAAAAACCCCGCTTCGGCGGGGTTTTTTCGCAATTCGGTCGACAGATCTTCGTCGGCAGCGTCAGAT
GTGTATAAGAGACAGCCATTCTACAGTTTATTCTTGACATTGCACTGTCCCCCTGGTATAATAACTATAT
GAGACGAGGAGGAAAATTAATGAGCAAAGGAGAAGAAGATAACATGGCAATCATCAAAGAATTTATGCGT
TTCAAAGTTCACATGGAAGGTTCTGTAAACGGACACGAATTTGAAATTGAAGGTGAAGGTGAAGGCCGTC
CTTATGAAGGAACACAAACGGCAAAGCTGAAAGTAACAAAAGGCGGACCGCTTCCGTTTGCATGGGATAT
CCTTTCTCCGCAATTCATGTACGGTTCAAAAGCATACGTGAAGCATCCGGCTGATATTCCTGATTATTTG
AAGCTGTCATTCCCTGAAGGCTTCAAATGGGAGCGTGTGATGAACTTTGAAGATGGCGGTGTTGTTACTG
TTACTCAAGATTCAAGCCTTCAAGACGGTGAATTTATTTACAAAGTGAAGCTGCGCGGAACAAACTTCCC
ATCTGACGGACCTGTCATGCAAAAGAAAACAATGGGCTGGGAAGCAAGCTCTGAACGCATGTATCCAGAG
GACGGTGCTTTAAAAGGAGAAATCAAACAGCGTTTGAAGCTGAAAGACGGCGGACACTATGACGCTGAAG
TGAAAACAACTTACAAAGCGAAAAAGCCGGTTCAGCTTCCAGGTGCTTACAACGTAAACATCAAACTTGA
TATTACAAGCCACAATGAAGATTATACGATTGTTGAACAATATGAACGCGCTGAAGGCCGTCATTCAACT
GGCGGAATGGATGAGCTTTACAAATAACGTCTCGGTTTAAGAGCTATGCTGGAAACAGCATAGCAAGTTT
AAATAAGGCTAGTCCGTTATCAACTTGAAAAAGTGGCACCGAGTCGGTGCTTTTTTTCTGTCTCTTATAC
ACATCTCCGAGCCCACGCAACAACTCTCCTGGCGCACCGGATCCTATAAGTTTTAATAAAACTTTAAATA
GAAAAAGGCTTCTCTCATGAGAAGTCTTTTTTATTTAAAATAAATATAAAATAAAATAGAGGCTATAAAT
AGCCTCTATTTTATGTGAGAAATCCCTAAATAAAAAGATGCCAGTGTGCTGGAATTCGCCCTTAGGCTGC
GCTAGGGACCTCTTTAGCTCCTTGGAAGCTGTCAGTAGTAGGGGATCGGTCTTGCCTTGCTCGTCGGTGA
TGTACTTCACCAGCTCCGCGAAGTCGCTCTTCTTGATGGAGCGCATGGGGACGTGCTTGGCAATCACGCG
CACCCCCCGGCCGTTTTAGCGGCTAAAAAAGTCATGGCTCTGCCCTCGGGCGGACCACGCCCATCATGAC
CTTGCCAAGCTCGTCCTGCTTCTCTTCGATCTTCGCCAGCAGGGCGAGGATCGTGGCATCACCGAACCGC
GCCGTGCGCGGGTCGTCGGTGAGCCAGAGTTTCAGCAGGCCGCCCAGGCGGCCCAGGTCGCCATTGATGC
GGGCCAGCTCGCGGACGTGCTCATAGTCCACGACGCCCGTGATTTTGTAGCCCTGGCCGACGGCCAGCAG
GTAGGCCGACAGGCTCATGCCGGCCGCCGCCGCCTTTTCCTCAATCGCTCTTCGTTCGTCTGGAAGGCAG
TACACCTTGATAGGTGGGCTGCCCTTCCTGGTTGGCTTGGTTTCATCAGCCATCCGCTTGCCCTCATCTG
TTACGCCGGCGGTAGCCGGCCAGCCTCGCAGAGCAGGATTCCCGTTGAGCACCGCCAGGTGCGAATAAGG
GACAGTGAAGAAGGAACACCCGCTCGCGGGTGGGCCTACTTCACCTATCCTGCCCGGCTGACGCCGTTGG
ATACACCAAGGAAAGTCTACACGAACCCTTTGGCAAAATCCTGTATATCGTGCGAAAAAGGATGGATATA
CCGAAAAAATCGCTATAATGACCCCGAAGCAGGAAGGGCGAATTCTGCAGATCTGACCGGTCTCTGAAAA
TATAAAAACCACAGATTGATACTAAAACCTTGGTTGTGTTGCTTTTCGGGGCTTAAATCAAGGAAAAATC
CTTGTTTTAAGCCTTTCAAAAAGAAACACAAGGTCTTTGTACTAACCTGTGGTTATGTATAAAATTGTAG
ATTTTAGGGTAACAAAAAACACCGTATTTCTACGATGTTTTTGCTTAAATACTTGTTTTTAGTTACAGAC
AAACCTGAAGTTAACTATTTATCAATTCCTGCAATTCGTTTACAAACCTGCAAATGTGAAATCCGTCACA
TACTGCGTGATGAACTTGAATTGCCAAAGGAAGTATAATTTTGTTATCTTCTTTATAATACTTACCCATA
GTAAAAATAGGAATCAAATAATCATATCCTTTCTGCAAATTCAAATTAAATCCATCGAAAGTTGACCAAG
GTATCATAGATACATTAAAAATGTTTTCAGGAGCATTTGGCTTTCCTTCCATTCTATGATTGTTTCCATA
CCTTTGAGTATCACTTTCATAATCTGCTAAAAATGACTTAAAGTCAGACTTACACTCAGTCCAAAGACTT
GAAAATGTTTCAGTATCATTGTGAAATATAGTATATGATGGTATCATCTCATCATATATTCCCAATTCAC
CATCTTGATTTATTGCTGTCCTAAACTCTGAATGTCTGTTTACAATCATTGCAATATAATAAAGCATTGC
AGGATATAGTTTCATTCCCTTTTCCTTTATTTGTGTTATATCAACTTTAACTGTCATTGAGTATGTGCAA
GGAACACTTGCAAAGTAGTGGTCAAAATACTCTTTTCTGTTCCAACTATTTTTATCAATTTTTTCAAATA
CCATCTAAGTTCCCTCTCAAATTCAAGTTTATCGCTCTAATGAACAAAGATATTATACCACATTTTTGTG
AATTTTTCAACTTGCCCACTTCGACTGCACTCCCGACTTAATAACTTCTTGAACACTTGCCGAAAAAGAA
AAACTGCCGGGTACGTACCCGGGGATCGATCCCCGGCCGAGCGCTCTTCCGCTTCCTCGCTCACTGACTC
GCTGCGCTCGGTCGTTCGGCTGCGGCGAGCGGTATCAGCTCACTCAAAGGCGGTAATACGGTTCGGCCTA
GGAGATACTTAACAGGGAAGTGAGAGGGCCGCGGCAAAGCCGTTTTTCCATAGGCTCCGCCCCCCTGACA
AGCATCACGAAATCTGACGCTCAAATCAGTGGTGGCGAAACCCGACAGGACTATAAAGATACCAGGCGTT
TCCCCCTGGCGGCTCCCCCGTGCGCTCTCCTGTTCCTGCCTTTCGGTTTACCGGTGTCATTCCGCTGTTA
TGGCCGCGTTTGTCTCATTCCACGCCTGACACTCAGTTCCGGGTAGGCAGTTCGCTCCAAGCTGGACTGT
ATGCACGAACCCCCCGTTCAGTCCGACCGCTGCGCCTTATCCGGTAACTATCGTCTTGAGTCCAACCCGG
AAAGACATGCAAAAGCACCACTGGCAGCAGCCACTGGTAATTGATTTAGAGGAGTTAGTCTTGAAGCCAT
GCGCCGGTTAAGGCTAAACTGAAAGGACAAGTTTTGGTGACTGCGCTCCTCCAAGCCAGTTACCTCGGTT
CAAAGAGTTGGTAGCTCAGAGAACCTTCGAAAAACCGCCCTGCAAGGCGGTTTTTTCGTTTTCAGAGCAA
GAGATTACGCGCAGACCAAAACGATCTCAAGAAGATCATCTTATTAATCAGATAAAATATTTCTAGGATC
TAAAACACTAGGCCCCGTCAGGATGGCCTTCTGCTTAATTTGCTATTTTAGAATCTAGCATTTCCAATGC
TTACTAATACTATTTTTGATTTTTAACTTGTTTTAAAAAAGCACCTACTAATTAGGATTCTAGCTCTATA
TTCTAGTTATACATTCTCTATATTCTAGCTCTATATTCTAGTTATACATTCTCTATATTCTAGCTCTATA
TTCTAGTTATACATTCTCTATATTCTAGCTCTATATTCTAGTTATACATTCTCTATATTCTAGCTCTATA
TTCTAGTTATACATTCTCTATATTCTAGCTCTATATTCTAGTTATACATTCTCTATATTCTAGCTCTATA
TTCTAGTTATACATTCTCTAAAAAACATATATATATATACTACATATATATGTACAATTATTTTACCAAA
AGAAATTTTTAAAACGGCTTAATTTCAATACTTTGATGCCATTTTTTTTTTTGCAATTCTCGTACAATTA
TTTTACCAAAAGAAATTTTTATTAATTAGTTTTTTTGCATAAAAATAGGACTAGAAAATCAATTCTAATC
CTATCAAAAATCTACTTGTTTAATCTATATGTATAGTACATAAATCCTCTATCATTTATTTTAGTTTCCC
ATACATCTAAAATTTTAGTATCTAATAAAGATTCTATCATATTTGAAATTCTTTGCTGTGTTACTCCTAA
ATCTTTTGCTAATTCCTCTTGATTAATTCTTAATATATTTCCTTTTATTTTATCATCTTTGACCAATAAA
TCTTGCTTATATCTCATATGAGTATATAATCTTAATTCTTCAGTTGAAATTATTCCCCAAATTACTGCCA
TGGTAACAAAGTAACTAATAGTATATTGTTTATCTATATTACATCTAACTTCTTTTACATTGTATGTATC
TTTTATTCCTAGCTTTGTAACACCTTTTGTTTTTGTAATATAATCATTATGTTGAAGTTCTTTTAATGTT
TCTCTTAATGTCTTTTCACTCATAACAATGTTTTTAACTTTCTTCTTACGTTTATAGGTTATCAGCTCCA
TTATATCGTCTATGTTTAATTCTCTATCTTTATTGTTAAGTAACACATTATAGATAAACAATTGATTACC
AGTCATTATTTTAACCCCTTTCCTATTCTTATATTTCAAATCCTTTGAGTGCTTATGTGGCATATTGAAC
AAAGTATCTTCATCACTATATATAAAATCTGATTCTATTTTATTCCAACAATCACTATTAAACTCACAAC
CTGTACAACCAAAATTAACCGTTTTAAGCTTCTCATACATATACTTGACTTGATATTCTAGCTCACTATT
TGAAAGACTATTTTGTGATATATAGTTCCATTCTCTAGCAACGGATATTACTTGACTTAAACTTTTATTC
CTCAATCTTAAAGTCACAACTATTTTTTGCAAATCTAGGTTTTTATGTCCATCTTTACTACCATTTTTTA
AAATATCTACTATACAATTTGGTAGCTTACTATCTAATATATATTTTGTATTAGTATTACCTACTGTTTT
TACATCTTTGCAATATTTTTTAGCTAACTTTTCTATGTCATATCTATATATATTTTTGTCTTGGTGTATT
ATTTTTACTTGTTTAGTAGTATTTTTAATATTATATGTATAAGGTACTCTTAATACTTGAGTAGATAAAT
TTGCTTGTTTATCTGCACCCAATTTATTTATTAATGTATTTGTAACTTCTGATACTAACTTAATGTTATT
AGTTTTATTAATTAGCACATAAACATGGAATCCATTTCCACTATCAACTAGGATATGATAATGTAATCCT
ATCTTAGTAAATAAATTAATTATATCTTTATAATTAAAACCTTGTCCTAATTCTTTTTTGTCAAAATCAA
ATCCTAATGCATATCTATTTATTAAGTTTTCATTGGTTCCTGCTTTTCCATCAGTTGTACATAGGTTAAA
AAATGTATTTTCATAATAAATATTTTTTGCGAAGGTAAATTCTACTATATCATCTATATTTTTAAAAAAA
GTTGTTTTACTATATTCTTTAAATTCTTCTCCGAGTTCTAATTGTTTACTATTACTTTTATTATTTTGAA
ATACTCTAACATATTCATTATCAATAAGATTATTTCCTTGTCCTATACCATCTCTAAATACTGCCATTAG
AAATTTTTTCAACTTATATTTTGAATCTAATTGTTCCATATATTTATTATCTCCTTATCTAGTTTTTTTA
AGAGATAACACTACATTAAATATATACTTATTGACTAATCAACTTTTACAACTATTGAATAATTTTAGCT
TAGTATGTATAATAATATTGTTAAGATGCTAAAATTGATAGCAATATTATTATATAACTACAGATACTTA
ATCAGTTAGACCGATATTGGAGTTGGTAGCTCCATAAACTCAATTGGTAGTTGAGTTGTCATTGTCTAGT
AGTATTATCTCATTTTGTTGTTATCTTAAAATATTATTTTAAAAATACTCTGCTTGGTCGGCTTAGGGTA
TTTTTTTTGTTTAATTCCAATATTGGTTCAAACTCCTGTGTAATACTTTTGACACTTCCATCTGTATTGA
ATTGACAGTTGATATGGTATCTCATTATTGGCTTGTTCTTATGTTTTTCTATGTATTTATTTTTTACTTT
CAAATAATTTGTATTTCCATTTTTAGTTATGTTTAACACACTATCCTTATTACTCAATAAAATTATTTTT
TGTTTTAACATATGATTTATAGAATCTAAAAATTGATATTGACTTATAATAGTACTTTCTACCTCTCTAG
CTTTTTCTAGTGTTTCAAATTCTTCAAACTCTGCTATATTGCTATAGTATAGCTTATCATTAATAATATT
ATCTGACAACTTTAATTCCATTTTATAAAACAATTCCAAGTTATGTATAAAATTTTTAATGTTACAACAT
ATAGACTTATTATTTGTTCTTATATGGTATCTCCATTTACTACTTCTAGCTCTCATGTTATATGCACAAC
TACTCCCAACATAAACATATATTGCTTGTTCTAACTCATATTTTTGTAAAATTTCAACATCATATCCAGT
CAAATCGTACTCTCTCTTATATACAAATGGTTTTTCTAATTTTTTGTTCAATAAATCTCCTCCTATTTCT
TACTTAATTTAGCTAAAAATCTATTTATATTTCACCTCCTTTTTGACTTTAAGCCTACGAATACCATATT
TATGATTATAACATCTTCTATTTTTCCCAAATCCTTACATCTCCCCTAATTTTTAGACTTAAGGGCGAAT
TCTGCATCAAGCTAGCATAAAAATAAGAAGCCTGCATTTGCAGGCTTCTTATTTTTATGGTACCTTAAGA
CCCACTTTCACAGCCGCCTCAATACTTATAAAGATAGAGGATGAAGAGGAAGCAATGAAAGAAGCTGAAA
GAGAGAGAAAGAGGGGACGAAGAAGATAGCAAAATAAAAAAATAAATATAGAATAGGTAAAATATGTAAT
AATTATATGTTATAATATTTTTAGCAAGAAGATGTAATCTACAATTTATAGAGTGGAGTTCATACTGGGA
TAAAACCTACTTCCTAATGAAAGGAGGTGGGAAGTATGAATAACTTTTTACTTAATGTAATAGCTGGCGT
TATTGCTAGTTTAATATTTTGCTTAATTTGTAAAGTATTTCTAAAAGTAAAAAGCCACTCAACTCGTGGC
AAGAGTAAAAGTGGCTGGGAATTTGATTTTAAAATCAAGTTCCATAAGTTCAAATAGATTCATTTAATTA
TGAACTTCACTCTACCGCAAAATAGATTGTAGTTCTTCTTGCTTTTATTATACCACAAATTAGAAAAAAT
ATTGTTTATATAAAATAAAAAATAAAAATTTTTATTAAAAAATTGAAAACTTGATTATAAAGCAATTAAT
TTATAAAATATATATAAATAAGTAGGTATTTATTTACTTGAATTTCATTGTTTATATAAAAAAAATGAAT
AATCATTGATTGCTCGAGCGCTAAAACTATTAATCTTATCATATC
Features (pLannotate 1.2.2; 12 found; start..end, strand, type, name):
     67..85      -  misc_feature   Tn5 ME: hyperactive mosaic end for Tn5 transposase recognition (Reznikoff et al., 2004)
    157..864     +  CDS            mCherry: mCherry is a basic (constitutively fluorescent) red fluorescent protein published in 2004, derived from Discosoma sp.. It is reported to be a very rapidly-maturing monomer with low acid sensitivity.
    893..960     +  misc_RNA       tracrRNA (fragment): trans-activating CRISPR RNA for the Streptococcus pyogenes CRISPR/Cas9 system
    968..986     +  misc_feature   Tn5 ME: hyperactive mosaic end for Tn5 transposase recognition (Reznikoff et al., 2004)
   1229..1324    -  CDS            traI (fragment): TRAI6_ECOLX - Experimental evidence at protein level: Swiss-Prot protein existence level 1. The initiation process of transfer DNA synthesis requires the interaction of at least three plasmid-specific components (TraH, I, and J) at the transfer origin resulting in the assembly of a specialised nucleoprotein complex - the relaxosome. Site- and strand-specific cleavage at the transfer origin is dependent on TraI and TraJ. From Escherichia coli.
   1362..1733    -  CDS            traJ: oriT-recognizing protein; traJ
   1766..1875    -  oriT           oriT: incP origin of transfer
   2254..2874    -  CDS            catP: CAT2_CLOPF - Protein inferred from homology: Swiss-Prot protein existence level 3. This enzyme is an effector of chloramphenicol resistance in bacteria. From Clostridium perfringens.
   3056..3143    -  rep_origin     RSF ori (fragment): Plasmids containing the RSF 1030 origin of replication can be propagated in E. coli cells that contain additional plasmids with compatible origins.
   3195..3740    -  rep_origin     p15A ori: Plasmids containing the medium-copy-number p15A origin of replication can be propagated in E. coli cells that contain a second plasmid with the ColE1 origin.
   3795..3812    -  terminator     rrnB T2 terminator (fragment): transcription terminator T2 from the E. coli rrnB gene
   7642..7658    +  misc_feature   CEN4 (fragment): S. cerevisiae CEN4 centromere
