[The description below was written by a language model from this plasmid's Addgene catalogue record and pLannotate feature annotations shown in this document.]
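Description:
pJC.15A.sgRNA.TA is a 7.8 kb E. coli–Clostridioides difficile shuttle plasmid built on the pRPF185 backbone and intended as the sgRNA cloning vector of a two-plasmid CRISPRi knockdown system for C. difficile. In E. coli it replicates from a medium-copy p15A origin, which is compatible with ColE1-type plasmids, and is selected with chloramphenicol through the clostridial catP acetyltransferase gene. An IncP origin of transfer with traJ (and a fragment of traI) allows mobilisation by conjugation from an E. coli donor into C. difficile. The feature table leaves a large stretch (roughly 3.8 to 7.6 kb) unannotated. This region presumably holds the Gram-positive replication functions and the toxin-antitoxin insert, but the record does not map them. The short RSF ori, rrnB T2 and CEN4 fragment hits are likely incidental matches.

The cloning site consists of an mCherry gene driven by the constitutive P3 promoter and flanked by two BsmBI sites, followed immediately by a fragment of the Streptococcus pyogenes tracrRNA that serves as the sgRNA scaffold. Replacing mCherry with a targeting spacer by BsmBI digestion places the spacer upstream of the scaffold to form a complete sgRNA, and loss of the red reporter offers a means of distinguishing recombinant clones. The cassette is bracketed by two Tn5 mosaic end sequences. A 615 bp toxin-antitoxin system from C. difficile strain CD630, expressed from its native promoter, stabilises the plasmid, presumably by post-segregational killing of cells that lose it. As a result, the plasmid can be maintained in C. difficile after conjugation without antibiotic selection. The record does not describe a dCas9 gene on this plasmid, so that component is presumably supplied by the partner plasmid.
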