Addgene plasmid #232483: pJC.15A.sgRNA.TA
Purpose: sgRNA cloning backbone for expression of sgRNA in C. difficile. Contains TA system to enable maintenence without antibiotic selection.
Depositing lab: James Collins. Depositing organization: University of Louisville. Publication: Plasmid sequences and availability of a two-plasmid system for CRISPRi knockdown of Clostridioides difficile genes without antibiotic selection. Chua M, Erickson D, Collins J. Microbiol Resour Announc. 2025 Apr 28:e0011625. doi: 10.1128/mra.00116-25. PubMed 40293262.
Backbone
  Vector backbone: pRPF185
  Vector type: Bacterial Expression, CRISPR
Growth in bacteria
  Bacterial resistance: Chloramphenicol, 25 μg/mL
  Growth temperature: 37°C
  Growth strain: DH5alpha
  Growth instructions: Does not require antibiotic maintenance following conjugation into C. difficile.
  Copy number: Unknown
Gene/Insert 1
  Gene/Insert name: Toxin-antitoxin System from CD630
  Species: C. difficile
  Insert size (bp): 615
  Promoter: native promoter
  Cloning method: Other
  Sequencing primers: 5′ cccactttcacagccgcctcaatacttataaag; 3′ ATGATTATTCATTTTTTTTATATAAACAATGAAATTCAAG
Gene/Insert 2
  Gene/Insert name: medium-copy-number p15A origin of replication (alt name: p15A)
  Insert size (bp): 546
  Promoter: native promoter
  Cloning method: Other
  Sequencing primers: 5′ tgctagattctaaaatagCAAATTAAGCAGAAGGCCATCC; 3′ aggcggtaatacggttcggcctaggagatacttaaca
Gene/Insert 3
  Gene/Insert name: mCherry
  Promoter: P3 constitutive promoter
  Cloning method: Other
  Sequencing primers: 5′ TATATAAAAAAAATGAATAATCATTGATTGCTCGAGC
Terms and licenses: Academic/Nonprofit Terms; Industry Terms: Not Available to Industry
Depositor comments: pJC.15A.sgRNA.TA carries the gene encoding the red fluorescent protein mCherry and a toxin-antitoxin system that enables plasmid maintenance without antibiotics. The mCherry gene is flanked by two BsmBI sites to allow for easy replacement with sgRNA.
How to cite: pJC.15A.sgRNA.TA was a gift from James Collins (Addgene plasmid # 232483 ; http://n2t.net/addgene:232483 ; RRID:Addgene_232483)
